>Addgene plasmid #124676 | OVA-miSFIT-19-G | addgene full sequence | sequence record 243889 | Addgene NGS Result
TTTCCATAGGCTCCGCCCCCCTGACGAGCATCACAAAAATCGACGCTCAAGTCAGAGGTGGCGAAACCCG
ACAGGACTATAAAGATACCAGGCGTTTCCCCCTGGAAGCTCCCTCGTGCGCTCTCCTGTTCCGACCCTGC
CGCTTACCGGATACCTGTCCGCCTTTCTCCCTTCGGGAAGCGTGGCGCTTTCTCATAGCTCACGCTGTAG
GTATCTCAGTTCGGTGTAGGTCGTTCGCTCCAAGCTGGGCTGTGTGCACGAACCCCCCGTTCAGCCCGAC
CGCTGCGCCTTATCCGGTAACTATCGTCTTGAGTCCAACCCGGTAAGACACGACTTATCGCCACTGGCAG
CAGCCACTGGTAACAGGATTAGCAGAGCGAGGTATGTAGGCGGTGCTACAGAGTTCTTGAAGTGGTGGCC
TAACTACGGCTACACTAGAAGAACAGTATTTGGTATCTGCGCTCTGCTGAAGCCAGTTACCTTCGGAAAA
AGAGTTGGTAGCTCTTGATCCGGCAAACAAACCACCGCTGGTAGCGGTGGTTTTTTTGTTTGCAAGCAGC
AGATTACGCGCAGAAAAAAAGGATCTCAAGAAGATCCTTTGATCTTTTCTACGGGGTCTGACGCTCAGTG
GAACGAAAACTCACGTTAAGGGATTTTGGTCATGAGATTATCAAAAAGGATCTTCACCTAGATCCTTTTA
AATTAAAAATGAAGTTTTAAATCAATCTAAAGTATATATGAGTAAACTTGGTCTGACAGTTACCAATGCT
TAATCAGTGAGGCACCTATCTCAGCGATCTGTCTATTTCGTTCATCCATAGTTGCCTGACTCCCCGTCGT
GTAGATAACTACGATACGGGAGGGCTTACCATCTGGCCCCAGTGCTGCAATGATACCGCGAGACCCACGC
TCACCGGCTCCAGATTTATCAGCAATAAACCAGCCAGCCGGAAGGGCCGAGCGCAGAAGTGGTCCTGCAA
CTTTATCCGCCTCCATCCAGTCTATTAATTGTTGCCGGGAAGCTAGAGTAAGTAGTTCGCCAGTTAATAG
TTTGCGCAACGTTGTTGCCATTGCTACAGGCATCGTGGTGTCACGCTCGTCGTTTGGTATGGCTTCATTC
AGCTCCGGTTCCCAACGATCAAGGCGAGTTACATGATCCCCCATGTTGTGCAAAAAAGCGGTTAGCTCCT
TCGGTCCTCCGATCGTTGTCAGAAGTAAGTTGGCCGCAGTGTTATCACTCATGGTTATGGCAGCACTGCA
TAATTCTCTTACTGTCATGCCATCCGTAAGATGCTTTTCTGTGACTGGTGAGTACTCAACCAAGTCATTC
TGAGAATAGTGTATGCGGCGACCGAGTTGCTCTTGCCCGGCGTCAATACGGGATAATACCGCGCCACATA
GCAGAACTTTAAAAGTGCTCATCATTGGAAAACGTTCTTCGGGGCGAAAACTCTCAAGGATCTTACCGCT
GTTGAGATCCAGTTCGATGTAACCCACTCGTGCACCCAACTGATCTTCAGCATCTTTTACTTTCACCAGC
GTTTCTGGGTGAGCAAAAACAGGAAGGCAAAATGCCGCAAAAAAGGGAATAAGGGCGACACGGAAATGTT
GAATACTCATACTCTTCCTTTTTCAATATTATTGAAGCATTTATCAGGGTTATTGTCTCATGAGCGGATA
CATATTTGAATGTATTTAGAAAAATAAACAAATAGGGGTTCCGCGCACATTTCCCCGAAAAGTGCCACCT
AAATTGTAAGCGTTAATATTTTGTTAAAATTCGCGTTAAATTTTTGTTAAATCAGCTCATTTTTTAACCA
ATAGGCCGAAATCGGCAAAATCCCTTATAAATCAAAAGAATAGACCGAGATAGGGT
[37 nt withheld, positions 1877-1913]
AAAGAACGTGGACTCCAACGTCAAAGG
[49 nt withheld, positions 1941-1989]
T
[91 nt withheld, positions 1991-2081]
G
[124 nt withheld, positions 2083-2206]
CCCATTCGCCATTCAGGCTGCGCAACTGTTGGGAAGGGCGATCGGTGCGGGCCTCTTCGCTATTACGCCA
GCTGGCGAAAGGGGGATGTGCTGCAAGGCGATTAAGTTGGGTAACGCCAGGGTTTTCCCAGTCACGACGT
TGTAAAACGACGGCCAGTGAGCGCGCGTAATACGACTCACTATAGGGCGAATTGGGTACGTCCCTAGGCC
TCCAAAAAAGCCTCCTCACTACTTCTGGAATAGCTCAGAGGCCGAGGCGGCCTCGGCCTCTGCATAAATA
AAAAAAATTAGTCAGCCATGGGGCGGAGAATGGGCGGAACTGGGCGGAGTTAGGGGCGGGATGGGCGGAG
TTAGGGGCGGGATAGCTAGAGCCAGACATGATAAGATACATTGATGAGTTTGGACAAACCACAACTAGAA
TGCAGTGAAAAAAATGCTTTATTTGTGAAATTTGTGATGCTATTGCTTTATTTGTAACCATTATAAGCTG
CAATAAACAAGTTCCTCTCACTCTCTGATATTCATTTCTTTGCAAGTTATAAATACTGAATAATAAGATG
ACATGAACTACTACTGCTAGAGATTTTCCACACTGACTAAAAGGGTCTGAGGGATCTCTAGTTACCAGAG
TCACACAACAGACGGGCACACACTACTTGAAGCACTCAAGGCAAGCTTTATTGAGGCTTAAGCAGTGGGT
TCCCTAGTTAGCCAGAGAGCTCCCAGGCTCAGATCTGGTCTAACCAGAGAGACCCAGTACAAGCAAAAAG
CAGATCTTGTCTTCGTTGGGAGTGAATTAGCCCTTCCAGTCCCCCCTTTTCTTTTAAAAAGTGGCTAAGA
TCTACAGCTGCCTTGTAAGTCATTGGTCTTAAAGGTACCGAGCTCGAATTCCAGGCGGGGAGGCGGCCCA
AAGGGAGATCCGACTCGTCTGAGGGCGAAGGCGAAGACGCGGAAGAGGCCGCAGAGCCGGCAGCAGGCCG
CGGGAAGGAAGGTCCGCTGGATTGAGGGCCGAAGGGACGTAGCAGAAGGACGTCCCGCGCAGAATCCAGG
TGGCAACACAGGCGAGCAGCCATGGAAAGGACGTCAGCTTCCCCGACAACACCACGGAATTGTCAGTGCC
CAACAGCCGAGCCCCTGTCCAGCAGCGGGCAAGGCAGGCGGCGATGAGTTCCGCCGTGGCAATAGGGAGG
GGGAAAGCGAAAGTCCCGGAAAGGAGCTGACAGGTGGTGGCAATGCCCCAACCAGTGGGGGTTGCGTCAG
CAAACACAGTGCACACCACGCCACGTTGCCTGACAACGGGCCACAACTCCTCATAAAGAGACAGCAACCA
GGATTTATACAAGGAGGAGAAAATGAAAGCCATACGGGAAGCAATAGCATGATACAAAGGCATTAAAGCA
GCGTATCCACATAGCGTAAAAGGAGCAACATAGTTAAGAATACCAGTCAATCTTTCACAAATTTTGTAAT
CCAGAGGTTGATTGTCGACTCTAGACTCGACTCTAGAGGATCCCCCTGTTCCACCTCTTGAAGGCTATGT
AGGCCACAAGGCCCACAACCACAGCAGCCAGGATGGAGCAATAGACAGGGATGAGGTTGTCGGTGGTGCC
TCGGGTCACCACGGGCTGGGAGCTGCCCATCACTGTGGTCACCACACCTGCCACCGTGCTGGCTATGAGG
TCTTGTTCTGGAGGTGCCTCAGGCTCCTGGGTGCTGGGGGCTGTGCTGTCCGAGCCCTCTGGGGGTGTGG
ACCGTGTAATCCAACGGCCAGGGATCTCCTCGCACTCGGCGTCGGCCCAGCGTGTGCACTCGCGGAGCTG
GCGCTCGGTGTCCTCGCACACGGTGCAGGGCAGGCACGGGTCCACGTGGTTGGCCTCGTCGGAATACGTG
CCGTCGGGGCACTCCTCGCACACGGTGTTCTGCTTGTCCTGGCAGGAGAACACGAGGCCCGAGCCCGCCT
CGCACACGCGGCACGCCTCGCAGCGCCCAGTCGTCTCATCCTGGTAGTAGCCGTAGGCGCAGCGGCACAC
GGCGTCGTCGGCCTCCACGCACGGCGCCGACATGCTCTGGAGCCCCACGCACTCGGTGCACGGCTTGCAC
GGCTCGGTCGCGCTCACCACGTCGGAGAACGTCACGCTGTCCAGGCAGGGCTCACACACGGTCTGGTTGG
CTCCACAAGGCTGGGCCACACCCTCGCCCAGGTTGCAGGCTTTGCAGCACTCACCGCTGTGTGTGTACAG
GCCTGTGGGGCATGCCTCCTTGGCACCTCCAAGGGACACCCCCAGAAGCAGCAACAGCAGCAGGCGCGGC
CCGTCCATGGCGCGGCCGGTGGCACCTGCCCCCATCGCCCGCCTCCCGCGGCAGCGCTCGACTTCCAGCT
CGGTCCGCTTTGCGGACTGATGGGGCTGCGCTGCGCTGCGCTCCAGCGCCCCCCCTGCCCGCCGGAGCTG
GCCGCGGCCCGAATTCCTGCAGCCCGGGGGATCCCCCTGGGGAGAGAGGTCGGTGATTCGGTCAACGAGG
GAGCCGACTGCCGACGTGCGCTCCGGAGGCTTGCAGAATGCGGAACACCGCGCGGGCAGGAACAGGGCCC
ACACTACCGCCCCACACCCCGCCTCCCGCACCGCCCCTTCCCGGCCGCTGCTCTCGGCGCGCCCTGCTGA
GCAGCCGCTATTGGCCACAGCCCATCGCGGTCGGCGCGCTGCCATTGCTCCCTGGCGCTGTCCGTCTGCG
AGGGTACTAGTGAGACGTGCGGCTTCCGTTTGTCACGTCCGGCACGCCGCGAACCGCAAGGAACCTTCCC
GACTTAGGGGCGGAGCAGGAAGCGTCGCCGGGGGGCCCACAAGGGTAGCGGCGAAGATCCGGGTGACGCT
GCGAACGGACGTGAAGAATGTGCGAGACCCAGGGTCGGCGCCGCTGCGTTTCCCGGAACCACGCCCAGAG
CAGCCGCGTCCCTGCGCAAACCCAGGGCTGCCTTGGAAAAGGCGCAACCCCAACCCCGTGGAATTCGATA
TCAAGCTTCTCGAGGGTAGGCGTGTACGGTGGGAGGCCTATATAAGCAGAGCTCGTTTAGTGAACCGTCA
GATCGCCTGGAGACGCCATCCACGCTGTTTTGACCTCCATAGAAGACACCGGAGCTCCTGCAGGTGCCGC
CATGAGCACCAGGACACAAATAAATAAGGTTGTTCGCTTTGATAAACTTCCAGGATTCGGAGACAGTATT
GAAGCTCAGTGTGGCACATCTGTAAACGTTCACTCTTCACTTAGAGACATCCTCAACCAAATCACCAAAC
CAAATGATGTTTATTCGTTCAGCCTTGCCAGTAGACTTTATGCTGAAGAGAGATACCCAATCCTGCCAGA
ATACTTGCAGTGTGTGAAGGAACTGTATAGAGGAGGCTTGGAACCTATCAACTTTCAAACAGCTGCAGAT
CAAGCCAGAGAGCTCATCAATTCCTGGGTAGAAAGTCAGACAAATGGAATTATCAGAAATGTCCTTCAGC
CAAGCTCCGTGGATTCTCAAACTGCAATGGTTCTGGTTAATGCCATTGTCTTCAAAGGACTGTGGGAGAA
AGCATTTAAGGATGAAGACACACAAGCAATGCCTTTCAGAGTGACTGAGCAAGAAAGCAAACCTGTGCAG
ATGATGTACCAGATTGGTTTATTTAGAGTGGCATCAATGGCTTCTGAGAAAATGAAGATCCTGGAGCTTC
CATTTGCCAGTGGGACAATGAGCATGTTGGTGCTGTTGCCTGATGAAGTCTCAGGCCTTGAGCAGCTTGA
GAGTATAATCAACTTTGAAAAACTGACTGAATGGACCAGTTCTAATGTTATGGAAGAGAGGAAGATCAAA
GTGTACTTACCTCGCATGAAGATGGAGGAAAAATACAACCTCACATCTGTCTTAATGGCTATGGGCATTA
CTGACGTGTTTAGCTCTTCAGCCAATCTGTCTGGCATCTCCTCAGCAGAGAGCCTGAAGATATCTCAAGC
TGTCCATGCAGCACATGCAGAAATCAATGAAGCAGGCAGAGAGGTGGTAGGGTCAGCAGAGGCTGGAGTG
GATGCTGCAAGCGTCTCTGAAGAATTTAGGGCTGACCATCCATTCCTCTTCTGTATCAAGCACATCGCAA
CCAACGCCGTTCTCTTCTTTGGCAGATGTGTTTCCCCTGAATTCGGCAGTGGAGAGGGCAGAGGAAGTCT
GCTAACATGCGGTGACGTCGAGGAGAATCCTGGCCCAGTGAGCAAGGGCGAGGAGCTGTTCACCGGGGTG
GTGCCCATCCTGGTCGAGCTGGACGGCGACGTAAACGGCCACAAGTTCAGCGTGTCCGGCGAGGGCGAGG
GCGATGCCACCTACGGCAAGCTGACCCTGAAGTTCATCTGCACCACCGGCAAGCTGCCCGTGCCCTGGCC
CACCCTCGTGACCACCCTGACCTACGGCGTGCAGTGCTTCAGCCGCTACCCCGACCACATGAAGCAGCAC
GACTTCTTCAAGTCCGCCATGCCCGAAGGCTACGTCCAGGAGCGCACCATCTTCTTCAAGGACGACGGCA
ACTACAAGACCCGCGCCGAGGTGAAGTTCGAGGGCGACACCCTGGTGAACCGCATCGAGCTGAAGGGCAT
CGACTTCAAGGAGGACGGCAACATCCTGGGGCACAAGCTGGAGTACAACTACAACAGCCACAACGTCTAT
ATCATGGCCGACAAGCAGAAGAACGGCATCAAGGTGAACTTCAAGATCCGCCACAACATCGAGGACGGCA
GCGTGCAGCTCGCCGACCACTACCAGCAGAACACCCCCATCGGCGACGGCCCCGTGCTGCTGCCCGACAA
CCACTACCTGAGCACCCAGTCCGCCCTGAGCAAAGACCCCAACGAGAAGCGCGATCACATGGTCCTGCTG
GAGTTCGTGACCGCCGCCGGGATCACTCTCGGCATGGACGAGCTGTACAAGGAATTCTAACTAGAGCTCG
CACGTGAGTGCTAGCCTACCTGCACTGTAAGCAGTTTGACCGGTACTAGCTTAGTCATGCACCGGGCTGC
AGGAATTCGATGACAGGCGCAGCTTCCGAGGGATTTGAGATCCAGACATGATAAGATACATTGATGAGTT
TGGACAAACCAAAACTAGAATGCAGTGAAAAAAATGCCTTATTTGTGAAATTTGTGATGCTATTGCCTTA
TTTGTAACCATTATAAGCTGCAATAAACAAGTTAACAACAACAATTGCATTCATTTTATGTTTCAGGTTC
AGGGGGAGGTGTGGGAGGTTTTTTAAAGCAAGTAAAACCTCTACAAATGTGGTATGGCTGATTATGATCA
GATCTCTCGAGGCTAGTCTCGTGATCGATAAAATTTTGAATTTTTGTAATTTGTTTTTGTAATTCTTTAG
TTTGTATGTCTGTTGCTATTATGTCTACTATTCTTTCCCCTGCACTGTACCCCCCAATCCCCCCTTTTCT
TTTAAAAGTTAACCGATACCGTCGAGATCCGTTCACTAATCGAATGGATCTGTCTCTGTCTCTCTCTCCA
CCTTCTTCTTCTATTCCTTCGGGCCTGTCGGGTCCCCTCGGGGTTGGGAGGTGGGTCTGAAACGATAATG
GTGAATATCCCTGCCTAACTCTATTCACTATAGAAAGTACAGCAAAAACTATTCTTAAACCTACCAAGCC
TCCTACTATCATTATGAATAATTTTATATACCACAGCCAATTTGTTATGTTAAACCAATTCCACAAACTT
GCCCATTTATCTAATTCCAATAATTCTTGTTCATTCTTTTCTTGCTGGTTTTGCGATTCTTCAATTAAGG
AGTGTATTAAGCTTGTGTAATTGTTAATTTCTCTGTCCCACTCCATCCAGGTCGTGTGATTCCAAATCTG
TTCCAGAGATTTATTACTCCAACTAGCATTCCAAGGCACAGCAGTGGTGCAAATGAGTTTTCCAGAGCAA
CCCCAAATCCCCAGGAGCTGTTGATCCTTTAGGTATCTTTCCACAGCCAGGATTCTTGCCTGGAGCTGCT
TGATGCCCCAGACTGTGAGTTGCAACAGATGCTGTTGCGCCTCAATAGCCCTCAGCAAATTGTTCTGCTG
CTGCACTATACCAGACAATAATTGTCTGGCCTGTACCGTCAGCGTCATTGACGCTGCGCCCATAGTGCTT
CCTGCTGCTCCCAAGAACCCAAGGAACAAAGCTCCTATTCCCACTGCTCTTTTTTCTCTCTGCACCACTC
TTCTCTTTGCCTTGGTGGGTGCTACTCCTAATGGTTCAATTTTTACTACTTTATATTTATATAATTCACT
TCTCCAATTGTCCCTCATATCTCCTCCTCCAGGTCTGAAGATCAGCGGCCGCTTGCTGTGCGGTGGTCTT
ACTTTTGTTTTGCTCTTCCTCTATCTTGTCTAAAGCTTCCTTGGTGTCTTTTATCTCTATCCTTTGATGC
ACACAATAGAGGGTTGCTACTGTATTATATAATGATCTAAGTTCTTCTGATCCTGTCTGAAGGGATGGTT
GTAGCTGTCCCAGTATTTGTCTACAGCCTTCTGATGTTTCTAACAGGCCAGGATTAACTGCGAATCGTTC
TAGCTCCCTGCTTGCCCATACTATATGTTTTAATTTATATTTTTTCTTTCCCCCTGGCCTTAACCGAATT
TTTTCCCATCGCGATCTAATTCTCCCCCGCTTAATACTGACGCTCTCGCACCCATCTCTCTCCTTCTAGC
CTCCGCTAGTCAAAATTTTTGGCGTACTCACCAGTCGCCGCCCCTCGCCTCTTGCCGTGCGCGCTTCAGC
AAGCCGAGTCCTGCGTCGAGAGAGCTCCTCTGGTTTCCCTTTCGCTTTCAAGTCCCTGTTCGGGCGCCAC
TGCTAGAGATTTTCCACACTGACTAAAAGGGTCTGAGGGATCTCTAGTTACCAGAGTCACACAACAGACG
GGCACACACTACTTGAAGCACTCAAGGCAAGCTTTATTGAGGCTTAAGCAGTGGGTTCCCTAGTTAGCCA
GAGAGCTCCCAGGCTCAGATCTGGTCTAACCAGAGAGACCCCGGTTCACTAAACGAGCTCTGCTTATATA
GACCTCCCACCGTACACGCCTACCGCCCATTTGCGTCAATGGGGCGGAGTTGTTACGACATTTTGGAAAG
TCCCGTTGATTTTGGTGCCAAAACAAACTCCCATTGACGTCAATGGGGTGGAGACTTGGAAATCCCCGTG
AGTCAAACCGCTATCCACGCCCATTGATGTACTGCCAAAACCGCATCACCATGGTAATAGCGATGACTAA
TACGTAGATGTACTGCCAAGTAGGAAAGTCCCATAAGGTCATGTACTGGGCATAATGCCAGGCGGGCCAT
TTACCGTCATTGACGTCAATAGGGGGCGTACTTGGCATATGATACACTTGATGTACTGCCAAGTGGGCAG
TTTACCGTAAATACTCCACCCATTGACGTCAATGGAAAGTCCCTATTGGCGTTACTATGGGAACATACGT
CATTATTGACGTCAATGGGCGGGGGTCGTTGGGCGGTCAGCCAGGCGGGCCATTTACCGTAAGTTATGTA
ACGCGGAACTCCATATATGGGCTATGAACTAATGACCCCGTAATTGATTACTATTAATAACTAGTCAATA
ATCAATGTCAACATGGCGGTAATGTTGGACATGAGCCAATATAAATGTACATATTATGATATGGATACAA
CGTATGCAATGGCCAAGCTTGCAGCTCCAGCTTTTGTTCCCTTTAGTGAGGGTTAATTGCGCGCTTGGCG
TAATCATGGTCATAGCTGTTTCCTGTGTGAAATTGTTATCCGCTCACAATTCCACACAACATACGAGCCG
GAAGCATAAAGTGTAAAGCCTGGGGTGCCTAATGAGTGAGCTAACTCACATTAATTGCGTTGCGCTCACT
GCCCGCTTTCCAGTCGGGAAACCTGTCGTGCCAGCTGCATTAATGAATCGGCCAACGCGCGGGGAGAGGC
GGTTTGCGTATTGGGCGCTCTTCCGCTTCCTCGCTCACTGACTCGCTGCGCTCGGTCGTTCGGCTGCGGC
GAGCGGTATCAGCTCACTCAAAGGCGGTAATACGGTTATCCACAGAATCAGGGGATAACGCAGGAAAGAA
CATGTGAGCAAAAGGCCAGCAAAAGGCCAGGAACCGTAAAAAGGCCGCGTTGCTGGCGTT
Features (pLannotate 1.2.2; 36 found; start..end, strand, type, name):
      1..589     -  rep_origin     ori: high-copy-number ColE1/pMB1/pBR322/pUC origin of replication
    760..1620    -  CDS            AmpR: β-lactamase; bla; confers resistance to ampicillin, carbenicillin, and related antibiotics
   1621..1725    -  promoter       AmpR promoter: bla
   1778..2206    -  rep_origin     f1 ori (sequence partly withheld): f1 bacteriophage origin of replication; arrow indicates direction of (+) strand synthesis
   2211..2366    -  CDS            lacZα (fragment): LacZα fragment of β-galactosidase; lacZ fragment
   2374..2392    +  promoter       T7 promoter: promoter for bacteriophage T7 RNA polymerase
   2413..2548    -  rep_origin     SV40 ori: SV40 origin of replication
   2588..2709    -  polyA_signal   SV40 poly(A) signal: SV40 polyadenylation signal
   2781..3014    -  LTR            3' LTR (ΔU3): self-inactivating 3' long terminal repeat (LTR) from HIV-1
   3016..3084    -  CDS            nef (fragment): NEF_HV1Z2 - Experimental evidence at protein level: Swiss-Prot protein existence level 1. Extracellular Nef protein targets CD4(+) T-lymphocytes for apoptosis by interacting with CXCR4 surface receptors. From Human immunodeficiency virus type 1 group M subtype D (isolate Z2/CDC-Z34) (HIV-1).
   3101..3689    -  misc_feature   WPRE: woodchuck hepatitis virus posttranscriptional regulatory element
   3703..3721    -  misc_feature   MCS (fragment): pUC18/19 multiple cloning site
   3724..4551    -  CDS            NGFR (fragment): TNR16_HUMAN - Also known as TNFRSF16. Experimental evidence at protein level: Swiss-Prot protein existence level 1. Low affinity receptor which can bind to NGF, BDNF, NTF3, and NTF4. Forms a heterodimeric receptor with SORCS2 that binds the precursor forms of NGF, BDNF and NTF3 with high affinity, and has much lower affinity for mature NGF and BDNF (PubMed:24908487). Plays an important role in differentiation and survival of specific neuronal populations during development (By similarity). Can mediate cell survival as well as cell death of neural cells. Plays a role in the inactivation of RHOA
   4666..4690    -  misc_feature   MCS (fragment): pBluescript multiple cloning site
   4693..5203    -  promoter       hPGK promoter: human phosphoglycerate kinase 1 promoter
   5206..5229    +  misc_feature   MCS (fragment): pBluescript multiple cloning site
   5231..5269    +  promoter       minimal CMV promoter: human cytomegalovirus (CMV) immediate early promoter
   5361..6374    +  CDS            ovalbumin (fragment): chicken ovalbumin
   6444..7157    +  CDS            EGFP: EGFP is a basic (constitutively fluorescent) green fluorescent protein published in 1996, derived from Aequorea victoria. It is reported to be a rapidly-maturing weak dimer with moderate acid sensitivity.
   7238..7257    +  misc_feature   MCS (fragment): pBluescript multiple cloning site
   7285..7419    -  polyA_signal   SV40 poly(A) signal: SV40 polyadenylation signal
   7442..7526    -  CDS            large T antigen (fragment): large T antigen from SV40 (simian virus 40)
   7556..7673    -  misc_feature   cPPT/CTS: central polypurine tract and central termination sequence of HIV-1
   7692..7792    -  CDS            Rev (fragment): human immunodeficiency virus 1 (HIV-1) Rev protein; rev; enhances nuclear export of unspliced and incompletely spliced viral mRNAs
   8169..8402    -  misc_feature   RRE: The Rev response element (RRE) of HIV-1 allows for Rev-dependent mRNA export from the nucleus to the cytoplasm.
   8548..8911    -  CDS            HIV-1 gag (fragment): gag protein from human immunodeficiency virus 1; gag
   8895..9020    -  misc_feature   HIV-1 Ψ: packaging signal of human immunodeficiency virus type 1
   9067..9247    -  LTR            5' LTR (truncated): truncated 5' long terminal repeat (LTR) from HIV-1
   9262..9465    -  promoter       CMV promoter: human cytomegalovirus (CMV) immediate early promoter
   9466..9845    -  enhancer       CMV enhancer: human cytomegalovirus immediate early enhancer
   9946..9964    -  promoter       T3 promoter: promoter for bacteriophage T3 RNA polymerase
  10009..10025   -  protein_bind   lac operator: The lac repressor binds to the lac operator to inhibit transcription in E. coli. This inhibition can be relieved by adding lactose or isopropyl-β-D-thiogalactopyranoside (IPTG). lac repressor encoded by lacI
  10033..10063   -  promoter       lac promoter: promoter for the E. coli lac operon
  10078..10099   -  protein_bind   CAP binding site: CAP binding activates transcription in the presence of cAMP. E. coli catabolite activator protein
  10112..10204   -  CDS            lacI (fragment): lac repressor; lacI; The lac repressor binds to the lac operator to inhibit transcription in E. coli. This inhibition can be relieved by adding lactose or isopropyl-β-D-thiogalactopyranoside (IPTG).
  10206..10339   -  rep_origin     RSF ori (fragment): Plasmids containing the RSF 1030 origin of replication can be propagated in E. coli cells that contain additional plasmids with compatible origins.
