[The description below was written by a language model from this plasmid's Addgene catalogue record and pLannotate feature annotations shown in this document.]
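Description:
OVA-miSFIT-19-G is a third-generation, self-inactivating HIV-1 lentiviral transfer plasmid built on the pCCL.sin.cPPT bidirectional miR-17 sensor backbone and catalogued as a mammalian expression vector. It is propagated in E. coli through a high-copy ColE1/pUC-type origin with ampicillin selection (AmpR), and also carries an f1 origin and an SV40 origin. The viral portion comprises a CMV enhancer/promoter fused to a truncated 5' LTR, the Ψ packaging signal with a gag fragment, the RRE, the cPPT/CTS, a WPRE and a ΔU3 3' LTR. Together these allow the genomic RNA to be made and packaged when helper functions are supplied in trans, while leaving the integrated provirus without LTR promoter activity.

The payload is a bidirectional expression unit centred on the human PGK promoter, with a minimal CMV promoter placed back to back with it. In one direction the minimal CMV promoter drives a truncated chicken ovalbumin designed for cytoplasmic expression. According to the depositor, it is linked through a T2A peptide to EGFP, so that fluorescence reports antigen output from the same transcript; this arm ends in an SV40 polyadenylation signal. The depositor states that this transcript is controlled by a miR-17 microRNA response element, so endogenous miR-17 sets the level of repression. The MRE is not annotated in the feature table, and the record does not explain the "19-G" designation, although it presumably denotes one variant in a series of graded-strength sites. In the opposite direction, the PGK promoter expresses a truncated NGFR fragment, followed by the WPRE, as an internal control that is not targeted by the microRNA. The construct is intended for tuning cytosolic ovalbumin expression to defined levels in mammalian cells.
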