Addgene plasmid #124676: OVA-miSFIT-19-G
Purpose: Tuning expression of cytosolic Ovalbumin coupled to EGFP
Depositing lab: Tudor Fulga. Publication: Precise tuning of gene expression levels in mammalian cells. Michaels YS, Barnkob MB, Barbosa H, Baeumler TA, Thompson MK, Andre V, Colin-York H, Fritzsche M, Gileadi U, Sheppard HM, Knapp DJHF, Milne TA, Cerundolo V, Fulga TA. Nat Commun. 2019 Feb 18;10(1):818. doi: 10.1038/s41467-019-08777-y. PubMed 30778069.
Backbone
  Vector backbone: AB.pCCL.sin.cPPT.GFP.miR-17-3p.sensor.PGK.dNGFR.WPRE
  Backbone manufacturer: Addgene: 85866
  Vector type: Mammalian Expression
Growth in bacteria
  Bacterial resistance: Ampicillin, 100 μg/mL
  Growth temperature: 37°C
  Growth strain: NEB Stable
  Copy number: Unknown
Gene/Insert
  Gene/Insert name: Cyto-Ovalbumin
  Species: G. gallus (chicken)
  Mutation: Truncated OVA for cytoplasmic expression
  Promoter: minimal CMV
  Cloning method: Restriction Enzyme; 5′ cloning site Unknown (unknown if destroyed)
Terms and licenses: Academic/Nonprofit Terms; Industry Terms: Not Available to Industry
Depositor comments: Bi-directional expression vector driving OVA-T2A-EGFP under control of a miR-17 MRE with NGFR as an internal control
How to cite: OVA-miSFIT-19-G was a gift from Tudor Fulga (Addgene plasmid # 124676 ; http://n2t.net/addgene:124676 ; RRID:Addgene_124676)
