>Addgene plasmid #124676 | OVA-miSFIT-19-G | depositor partial sequence | sequence record 238163 | miSFIT site
CGGCAAGCTGCCCGTGCCCTGGCCCACCCTCGTGACCACCCTGACCTACGGCGTGCAGTGCTTCAGCCGC
TACCCCGACCACATGAAGCAGCACGACTTCTTCAAGTCCGCCATGCCCGAAGGCTACGTCCAGGAGCGCA
CCATCTTCTTCAAGGACGACGGCAACTACAAGACCCGCGCCGAGGTGAAGTTCGAGGGCGACACCCTGGT
GAACCGCATCGAGCTGAAGGGCATCGACTTCAAGGAGGACGGCAACATCCTGGGGCACAAGCTGGAGTAC
AACTACAACAGCCACAACGTCTATATCATGGCCGACAAGCAGAAGAACGGCATCAAGGTGAACTTCAAGA
TCCGCCACAACATCGAGGACGGCAGCGTGCAGCTCGCCGACCACTACCAGCAGAACACCCCCATCGGCGA
CGGCCCCGTGCTGCTGCCCGACAACCACTACCTGAGCACCCAGTCCGCCCTGAGCAAAGACCCCAACGAG
AAGCGCGATCACATGGTCCTGCTGGAGTTCGTGACCGCCGCCGGGATCACTCTCGGCATGGACGAGCTGT
ACAAGGAATTCTAACTAGAGCTCGCACGTGAGTGCTAGCCTACCTGCACTGTAAGCAGTTTGACCGGTAC
TAGCTTAGTCATGCACCGGGC
